>Addgene plasmid #196824 | pGEL677 | addgene full sequence | sequence record 390434 | Addgene NGS Result
GGCGCGCCTGCAGTGCAGCGTGACCCGGTCGTGCCCCTCTCTTGAGATAAGGTGAGCATTGCATGTCTAA
GTTATAAAAAATTACCACATATTTTTTTTGTCACACTTGTTTGAAGTGCAGTTTATCTATCTTTATACAT
ATATTTAAACTTTACTCTACGAATAATATAATCTATAGTACTACAATAATATCAGTGTTTTAGAGAATCA
TATAAATGAACAGTTAGACATGGTCTAAAGGACAATTGAGTATTTTGACAACAGGACTCTACAGTTTTAT
CTTTTTAGTGTGCATGTGTTCTCCTTTTTTTTTGCAAATAGCTTCACCTATATAATACTTCATCCATTTT
ATTAGTACATCCATTTAGGGTTTAGGGTTAATGGTTTTTATAGACTAATTTTTTTAGTACATCTATTTTA
TTCTATTTTAGCCTCTAAATTAAGAAAACTAAAACTCTATTTTAGTTTTTTTATTTAATAATTTAGATAT
AAAATAGAATAAAATAAAGTGACTAAAAATTAAACAAATACCCTTTAAGAAATTAAAAAAACTAAGGAAA
CATTTTTCTTGTTTCGAGTAGATAATGCCAGCCTGTTAAACGCCGTCGACGAGTCTAACGGACACCAACC
AGCGAACCAGCAGCGTCGCGTCGGGCCAAGCGAAGCAGACGGCACGGCATCTCTGTCGCTGCCTCTGGAC
CCCTCTCGAGAGTTCCGCTCCACCGTTGGACTTGCTCCGCTGTCGGCATCCAGAAATTGCGTGGCGGAGC
GGCAGACGTGAGCCGGCACGGCAGGCGGCCTCCTCCTCCTCTCACGGCACCGGCAGCTACGGGGGATTCC
TTTCCCACCGCTCCTTCGCTTTCCCTTCCTCGCCCGCCGTAATAAATAGACACCCCCTCCACACCCTCTT
TCCCCAACCTCGTGTTGTTCGGAGCGCACACACACACAACCAGAACTCCCCCAAATCCACCCGTCGGCAC
CTCCGCTTCAAGGTACGCCGCTCGTCCTCCCCCCCCCCCCCTCTCTACCTTCTCAAGATCGGCGTTCCGG
TCCATGGTTAGGGCCCGGTAGTTCTACTTCTGTTCATGTTTGTGTTAGATCCGTGTTTGTGTTAGATCCG
TGCTACTAGCGTTCGTACACGGATGCGACCTGTACGTCAGACACGTTCTGATTGCTAACTTGCCAGTGTT
TCTCTTTGGGGAATCCTGGGATGGCTCTAGCCGTTCCGCAGACGGGATCGATTTCATGATTTTTTTTGTT
TCGTTGCATAGGGTTTGGTTTGCCCTTTTCCTTTATTTCAATATATGCCGTGCACTTGTTTGTCGGGTCA
TCTTTTCATGCTTTTTTTTGTCTTGGTTGTGATGATGTGGTCTGGTTGGGCGGTCGTTCAAGATCGGAGT
AGAATTAATTCTGTTTCAAACTACCTGGTGGATTTATTAATTTTGGATCTGTATGTGTGTGCCATACATA
TTCATAGTTACGAATTGAAGATGATGGATGGAAATATCGATCTAGGATAGGTATACATGTTGATGCGGGT
TTTACTGATGCATATACAGAGATGCTTTTTGTTCGCTTGGTTGTGATGATGTGGTGTGGTTGGGCGGTCG
TTCATTCGTTCAAGATCGGAGTAGAATACTGTTTCAAACTACCTGGTGTATTTATTAATTTTGGAACTGT
ATGTGTGTGTCATACATCTTCATAGTTACGAGTTTAAGATGGATGGAAATATCGATCTAGGATAGGTATA
CATGTTGATGTGGGTTTTACTGATGCATATACATGATGGCATATGCAGCATCTATTCATATGCTCTAACC
TTGAGTACCTATCTATTATAATAAACAAGTATGTTTTATAATTATTTTGATCTTGATATACTTGGATGAT
GGCATATGCAGCAGCTATATGTGGATTTTTTTAGCCCTGCCTTCATACGCTATTTATTTGCTTGGTACTG
TTTCTTTTGTCGATGCTCACCCTGTTGTTTGGTGTTACTTCTGCAGCCTGCAGGTAGATCGCTCGTCGAC
ATGACAAAGCTGAACCAGCCATACGGCATCGGCCTCGATATTGGCTCAAACTCTATCGGCTTCGCGGTGG
TCGACGCCAATTCCCACCTCCTGCGCCTGAAGGGCGAGACAGCCATCGGCGCCAGGCTCTTCCGCGAGGG
ACAGTCAGCCGCGGATCGGAGGGGCTCTAGGACCACACGGAGGCGCCTCTCCCGGACAAGGTGGCGCCTC
AGCTTCCTGCGCGACTTCTTCGCGCCACATATCACCAAGATTGACCCTGATTTCTTCCTCCGCCAGAAGT
ACTCCGAGATCAGCCCTAAGGACAAGGATCGGTTCAAGTACGAGAAGAGGCTGTTCAACGACCGCACCGA
TGCCGAGTTCTACGAGGATTACCCATCAATGTACCACCTGAGGCTCCATCTGATGACCCACACACATAAG
GCCGACCCGAGGGAGATTTTCCTCGCCATCCACCATATTCTCAAGTCTCGGGGCCACTTCCTCACACCTG
GAGCGGCCAAGGATTTCAATACCGACAAGGTGGATCTGGAGGACATCTTCCCAGCCCTCACAGAGGCGTA
CGCCCAGGTCTACCCGGACCTGGAGCTGACCTTCGACCTCGCGAAGGCCGACGATTTCAAGGCGAAGCTC
CTGGATGAGCAGGCCACCCCGTCCGACACACAGAAGGCGCTGGTGAACCTCCTGCTCTCCAGCGATGGCG
AGAAGGAGATTGTCAAGAAGAGGAAGCAGGTGCTGACAGAGTTCGCGAAGGCCATCACCGGCCTCAAGAC
AAAGTTCAACCTCGCCCTGGGCACCGAGGTGGATGAGGCCGATGCCTCAAATTGGCAGTTCTCTATGGGC
CAGCTCGACGATAAGTGGTCCAACATCGAGACATCCATGACAGACCAGGGCACCGAGATTTTCGAGCAGA
TTCAGGAGCTGTACCGGGCGAGGCTGCTCAACGGCATTGTGCCAGCCGGCATGTCCCTGAGCCAGGCCAA
GGTCGCCGATTACGGCCAGCACAAGGAGGACCTGGAGCTGTTCAAGACATACCTCAAGAAGCTGAATGAT
CATGAGCTGGCGAAGACCATCCGGGGCCTCTACGACAGGTACATTAACGGCGACGATGCCAAGCCGTTCC
TGCGCGAGGACTTCGTCAAGGCGCTCACCAAGGAGGTGACAGCCCATCCAAACGAGGTGTCCGAGCAGCT
GCTCAACAGGATGGGCCAGGCCAATTTCATGCTCAAGCAGAGGACCAAGGCCAACGGCGCAATCCCAATT
CAGCTCCAGCAGCGCGAGCTGGATCAGATCATTGCGAACCAGAGCAAGTACTACGACTGGCTCGCCGCCC
CAAATCCAGTGGAGGCACACAGGTGGAAGATGCCGTACCAGCTCGATGAGCTGCTCAATTTCCATATCCC
ATACTACGTCGGCCCTCTGATTACACCGAAGCAGCAGGCGGAGTCAGGCGAGAACGTGTTCGCCTGGATG
GTCAGGAAGGACCCGTCTGGCAACATCACCCCATACAATTTCGATGAGAAGGTGGACCGGGAGGCGTCAG
CCAATACATTCATCCAGAGGATGAAGACCACAGATACCTACCTGATTGGCGAGGACGTGCTCCCTAAGCA
GTCTCTGCTCTACCAGAAGTACGAGGTGCTCAACGAGCTGAACAATGTCCGCATCAACAATGAGTGCCTG
GGCACAGATCAGAAGCAGCGGCTCATCAGGGAGGTGTTCGAGCGGCACTCATCTGTGACCATTAAGCAGG
TCGCGGATAATCTCGTGGCACATGGCGACTTCGCCCGGAGGCCGGAGATCAGGGGCCTGGCGGACGAGAA
GAGGTTCCTCTCCAGCCTGTCCACATACCACCAGCTCAAGGAGATCCTGCATGAGGCCATTGACGATCCA
ACCAAGCTGCTCGATATCGAGAACATCATTACCTGGAGCACAGTGTTCGAGGACCACACCATCTTCGAGA
CAAAGCTGGCCGAGATTGAGTGGCTCGACCCGAAGAAGATCAACGAGCTGTCAGGCATTCGCTACCGGGG
ATGGGGACAGTTCTCTCGCAAGCTGCTCGACGGCCTCAAGCTGGGCAACGGCCACACAGTCATTCAGGAG
CTGATGCTGAGCAACCATAATCTCATGCAGATCCTGGCCGATGAGACACTCAAGGAGACAATGACAGAGC
TGAACCAGGACAAGCTCAAGACAGACGATATCGAGGATGTGATTAACGACGCGTACACCTCACCATCTAA
TAAGAAGGCCCTCCGGCAGGTCCTGAGGGTGGTCGAGGATATTAAGCATGCCGCGAATGGCCAGGACCCT
TCATGGCTCTTCATCGAGACAGCCGACGGCACCGGCACAGCCGGCAAGCGCACACAGTCTCGGCAGAAGC
AGATCCAGACCGTGTACGCGAACGCCGCGCAGGAGCTGATTGATTCCGCCGTGAGGGGCGAGCTGGAGGA
TAAGATCGCGGACAAGGCCTCTTTCACAGACCGCCTCGTGCTGTACTTCATGCAGGGCGGCAGGGATATC
TACACAGGCGCCCCTCTGAATATTGACCAGCTCTCCCACTACGACATCGATCATATTCTCCCGCAGTCAC
TGATTAAGGACGATTCTCTGGACAACAGGGTGCTCGTCAACGCGACAATCAATCGCGAGAAGAACAATGT
GTTCGCCTCCACACTCTTCGCGGGCAAGATGAAGGCAACCTGGCGGAAGTGGCATGAGGCAGGCCTGATT
TCAGGACGCAAGCTCCGGAATCTCATGCTGAGGCCGGATGAGATCGACAAGTTCGCCAAGGGATTCGTGG
CAAGGCAGCTGGTGGAGACAAGGCAGATCATTAAGCTCACAGAGCAGATCGCTGCCGCCCAGTACCCTAA
CACCAAGATCATTGCCGTGAAGGCGGGCCTCAGCCACCAGCTGAGGGAGGAGCTGGATTTCCCGAAGAAC
AGGGACGTGAATCATTACCACCATGCGTTCGATGCCTTCCTCGCCGCAAGGATTGGCACATACCTGCTCA
AGCGCTACCCGAAGCTGGCGCCTTTCTTCACCTACGGCGAGTTCGCCAAGGTGGACGTGAAGAAGTTCAG
GGAGTTCAACTTCATCGGCGCGCTCACACACGCCAAGAAGAATATCATTGCGAAGGATACCGGCGAGATT
GTGTGGGATAAGGAGAGGGACATCCGCGAGCTGGACAGGATCTACAATTTCAAGCGCATGCTCATTACCC
ATGAGGTCTACTTCGAGACAGCCGATCTCTTCAAGCAGACCATCTACGCCGCAAAGGACTCCAAGGAGAG
GGGCGGCAGCAAGCAGCTGATTCCTAAGAAGCAGGGCTACCCGACACAGGTGTACGGCGGATACACCCAG
GAGTCAGGCAGCTACAATGCGCTCGTGCGCGTGGCCGAGGCAGATACCACAGCCTACCAGGTCATCAAGA
TTTCCGCGCAGAACGCCTCCAAGATCGCGAGCGCCAATCTCAAGAGCAGGGAGAAGGGCAAGCAGCTGCT
CAATGAGATTGTGGTCAAGCAGCTGGCGAAGCGCCGGAAGAACTGGAAGCCTTCAGCCAATTCTTTCAAG
ATCGTGATTCCGAGGTTCGGCATGGGCACACTGTTCCAGAACGCCAAGTACGGCCTCTTCATGGTCAACT
CAGACACCTACTACCGCAATTACCAGGAGCTGTGGCTGTCCCGGGAGAATCAGAAGCTGCTCAAGAAGCT
CTTCAGCATCAAGTACGAGAAGACACAGATGAACCACGATGCCCTCCAGGTGTACAAGGCCATCATTGAC
CAGGTCGAGAAGTTCTTCAAGCTGTACGATATCAATCAGTTCAGGGCGAAGCTCTCCGACGCCATTGAGC
GCTTCGAGAAGCTGCCGATCAACACCGATGGCAATAAGATTGGCAAGACCGAGACACTCCGGCAGATCCT
CATTGGCCTCCAGGCGAACGGCACAAGGTCCAACGTGAAGAATCTGGGCATCAAGACCGACCTCGGCCTG
CTCCAGGTCGGCAGCGGCATCAAGCTCGACAAGGATACCCAGATTGTCTACCAGTCACCGTCTGGCCTGT
TCAAGAGGCGCATCCCACTCGCCGACCTGGGCAGTTCCGGCGGGTCCTCAAGGGCTGATCCTAAGAAGAA
GAGGAAGGTTTCTAGGGCAGATCCAAAGAAGAAGCGGAAGGTGTCTAGAGCTGATCCGAAGAAGAAGCGC
AAGGTGCCTAGGGGAGGATCTGGTGGTCTTTTGGATCCAGGAACCCCTATGGATGCTGACCTTGTTGCTT
CTTCCACCGTTGTCTGGGAGCAGGATGCCGACCCTTTCGCTGGTACCGCAGACGACTTCCCAGCTTTTAA
CGAGGAAGAGCTTGCTTGGCTCATGGAATTGTTGCCACAGGGAGGTTCTGGTGGATTGTTGGATCCTGGA
ACTCCAATGGACGCTGATCTTGTTGCTTCCTCTACTGTCGTTTGGGAGCAAGACGCTGACCCTTTCGCTG
GAACCGCTGACGATTTCCCAGCCTTTAACGAAGAGGAATTGGCCTGGCTTATGGAGTTGCTTCCTCAGGC
TAGGGGAGGATCTGGTGGTCTTTTGGATCCAGGAACCCCTATGGATGCTGACCTTGTTGCTTCTTCCACC
GTTGTCTGGGAGCAGGATGCCGACCCTTTCGCTGGTACCGCAGACGACTTCCCAGCTTTTAACGAGGAAG
AGCTTGCTTGGCTCATGGAATTGTTGCCACAGGGAGGTTCTGGTGGATTGTTGGATCCTGGAACTCCAAT
GGACGCTGATCTTGTTGCTTCCTCTACTGTCGTTTGGGAGCAAGACGCTGACCCTTTCGCTGGAACCGCT
GACGATTTCCCAGCCTTTAACGAAGAGGAATTGGCCTGGCTTATGGAGTTGCTTCCTCAGGCTAGGGGAG
GATCTGGTGGTCTTTTGGATCCAGGAACCCCTATGGATGCTGACCTTGTTGCTTCTTCCACCGTTGTCTG
GGAGCAGGATGCCGACCCTTTCGCTGGTACCGCAGACGACTTCCCAGCTTTTAACGAGGAAGAGCTTGCT
TGGCTCATGGAATTGTTGCCACAGGGAGGTTCTGGTGGATTGTTGGATCCTGGAACTCCAATGGACGCTG
ATCTTGTTGCTTCCTCTACTGTCGTTTGGGAGCAAGACGCTGACCCTTTCGCTGGAACCGCTGACGATTT
CCCAGCCTTTAACGAAGAGGAATTGGCCTGGCTTATGGAGTTGCTTCCTCAGGCTAGGGGTGGATCTGGA
GGTGGTGGTAGCGGAGGAGATGCTCTTGATGATTTCGATCTTGATATGCTTGGATCTGACGCTCTCGACG
ACTTTGACCTCGACATGTTGGGATCTGATGCTCTTGACGATTTCGATTTGGACATGTTGGGTTCTGACGC
CTTGGACGATTTCGACCTCGACATGCTTGCTAGGGGATCTGACGCCCTTGATGATTTCGACTTGGATATG
CTTGGATCTGACGCCCTTGATGATTTCGACTTGGATATGCTTGGATCTGACGCCCTTGATGATTTCGACT
TGGATATGCTTGGATCTGACGCCCTTGATGATTTCGACTTGGATATGCTTTGACTGCAGATATGAAGATG
AAGATGAAATATTTGGTGTGTCAAATAAAAAGCTTGTGTGCTTAAGTTTGTGTTTTTTTCTTGGCTTGTT
GTGTTATGAATTTGTGGCTTTTTCTAATATTAAATGAATGTAAGATCACATTATAATGAATAAACAAATG
TTTCTATAATCCATTGTGAATGTTTTGTTGGATCTCTTCTGCAGCATATAACTACTGTATGTGCTATGGT
ATGGACTATGGAATATGATTAAAGATAAGAGGATCCGCGGATCATGAACCAACGGCCTGGCTGTATTTGG
TGGTTGTGTAGGGAGATGGGGAGAAGAAAAGCCCGATTCTCTTCGCTGTGATGGGCTGGATGCATGCGGG
GGAGCGGGAGGCCCAAGTACGTGCACGGTGAGCGGCCCACAGGGCGAGTGTGAGCGCGAGAGGCGGGAGG
AACAGTTTAGTACCACATTGCCCAGCTAACTCGAACGCGACCAACTTATAAACCCGCGCGCTGTCGCTTG
TGTGGAGACCTTATATTCCCCAGAACATCAGGTTAATGGCGTTTTTGATGTCATTTTCGCGGTGGCTGAG
ATCAGCCACTTCTTCCCCGATAACGGAAACCGGCACACTGGCCATATCGGTGGTCATCATGCGCCAGCTT
TCATCCCCGATATGCACCACCGGGTAAAGTTCACGGGAGACTTTATCTGACAGCAGACGTGCACTGGCCA
GGGGGATCACCATCCGTCGCCCGGGCGTGTCAATAATATCACTCTGTACATCCACAAACAGACGATAACG
GCTCTCTCTTTTATAGGTGTAAACCTTAAACTGCATTTCACCAGCCCCTGTTCTCGTCAGCAAAAGAGCC
GTTCATTTCAATAAACCGGGCGACCTCAGCCATCCCTTCCTGATTTTCCGCTTTCCAGCGTTCGGCACGC
AGACGACGGGCTTCATTCTGCATGGTTGTGCTTACCAGACCGGAGATATTGACATCATATATGCCTTGAG
CAACTGATAGCTGTCGCTGTCAACTGTCACTGTAATACGCTGCTTCATAGCATACCTCTTTTTGACATAC
TTCGGGTATACATATCAGTATATATTCTTATACCGCAAAAATCAGCGCGCAAATACGCATACTGTTATCT
GGCTTGGTACCGGTCTCAGTCTCAGGTAGATGTCAGATCAATCAGAAATGATTGATCTGACATCTACGAG
TTGAGATCAAACAAAGCTTCAGCTGAGTTTCAATTTCTGAGCCCATGTTGGGCCATACATATGCCACCCG
AGTGCAAATCGGGTGGCTTTTTTTCTAGACCCAGCTTTCTTGTACAAAGTTGGCATTACTGCGAGCTCAA
ACTATCAGTGTTTGACAGGATATATTGGCGGGTAAACCTAAGAGAAAAGAGCGTTTATTAGAATAATCGG
ATATTTAAAAGGGCGTGAAAAGGTTTATCCGTTCGTCCATTTGTATGTGCATGCCAACCACAGGGTTCCC
CTCGGGATCAAAGTACTTTGATCCAACCCCTCCGCTGCTATAGTGCAGTCGGCTTCTGACGTTCAGTGCA
GCCGTCTTCTGAAAACGACATGTCGCACAAGTCCTAAGTTACGCGACAGGCTGCCGCCCTGCCCTTTTCC
TGGCGTTTTCTTGTCGCGTGTTTTAGTCGCATAAAGTAGAATACTTGCGACTAGAACCGGAGACATTACG
CCATGAACAAGAGCGCCGCCGCTGGCCTGCTGGGCTATGCCCGCGTCAGCACCGACGACCAGGACTTGAC
CAACCAACGGGCCGAACTGCACGCGGCCGGCTGCACCAAGCTGTTTTCCGAGAAGATCACCGGCACCAGG
CGCGACCGCCCGGAGCTGGCCAGGATGCTTGACCACCTACGCCCTGGCGACGTTGTGACAGTGACCAGGC
TAGACCGCCTGGCCCGCAGCACCCGCGACCTACTGGACATTGCCGAGCGCATCCAGGAGGCCGGCGCGGG
CCTGCGTAGCCTGGCAGAGCCGTGGGCCGACACCACCACGCCGGCCGGCCGCATGGTGTTGACCGTGTTC
GCCGGCATTGCCGAGTTCGAGCGTTCCCTAATCATCGACCGCACCCGGAGCGGGCGCGAGGCCGCCAAGG
CCCGAGGCGTGAAGTTTGGCCCCCGCCCTACCCTCACCCCGGCACAGATCGCGCACGCCCGCGAGCTGAT
CGACCAGGAAGGCCGCACCGTGAAAGAGGCGGCTGCACTGCTTGGCGTGCATCGCTCGACCCTGTACCGC
GCACTTGAGCGCAGCGAGGAAGTGACGCCCACCGAGGCCAGGCGGCGCGGTGCCTTCCGTGAGGACGCAT
TGACCGAGGCCGACGCCCTGGCGGCCGCCGAGAATGAACGCCAAGAGGAACAAGCATGAAACCGCACCAG
GACGGCCAGGACGAACCGTTTTTCATTACCGAAGAGATCGAGGCGGAGATGATCGCGGCCGGGTACGTGT
TCGAGCCGCCCGCGCACGGCTCAACCGTGCGGCTGCATGAAATCCTGGCCGGTTTGTCTGATGCCAAGCT
GGCGGCCTGGCCGGCCAGCTTGGCCGCTGAAGAAACCGAGCGCCGCCGTCTAAAAAGGTGATGTGTATTT
GAGTAAAACAGCTTGCGTCATGCGGTCGCTGCGTATATGATGCGATGAGTAAATAAACAAATACGCAAGG
GGAACGCATGAAGGTTATCGCTGTACTTAACCAGAAAGGCGGGTCAGGCAAGACGACCATCGCAACCCAT
CTAGCCCGCGCCCTGCAACTCGCCGGGGCCGATGTTCTGTTAGTCGATTCCGATCCCCAGGGCAGTGCCC
GCGATTGGGCGGCCGTGCGGGAAGATCAACCGCTAACCGTTGTCGGCATCGACCGCCCGACGATTGACCG
CGACGTGAAGGCCATCGGCCGGCGCGACTTCGTAGTGATCGACGGAGCGCCCCAGGCGGCGGACTTGGCT
GTGTCCGCGATCAAGGCAGCCGACTTCGTGCTGATTCCGGTGCAGCCAAGCCCTTACGACATATGGGCCA
CCGCCGACCTGGTGGAGCTGGTTAAGCAGCGCATTGAGGTCACGGATGGAAGGCTACAAGCGGCCTTTGT
CGTGTCGCGGGCGATCAAAGGCACGCGCATCGGCGGTGAGGTTGCCGAGGCGCTGGCCGGGTACGAGCTG
CCCATTCTTGAGTCCCGTATCACGCAGCGCGTGAGCTACCCAGGCACTGCCGCCGCCGGCACAACCGTTC
TTGAATCAGAACCCGAGGGCGACGCTGCCCGCGAGGTCCAGGCGCTGGCCGCTGAAATTAAATCAAAACT
CATTTGAGTTAATGAGGTAAAGAGAAAATGAGCAAAAGCACAAACACGCTAAGTGCCGGCCGTCCGAGCG
CACGCAGCAGCAAGGCTGCAACGTTGGCCAGCCTGGCAGACACGCCAGCCATGAAGCGGGTCAACTTTCA
GTTGCCGGCGGAGGATCACACCAAGCTGAAGATGTACGCGGTACGCCAAGGCAAGACCATTACCGAGCTG
CTATCTGAATACATCGCGCAGCTACCAGAGTAAATGAGCAAATGAATAAATGAGTAGATGAATTTTAGCG
GCTAAAGGAGGCGGCATGGAAAATCAAGAACAACCAGGCACCGACGCCGTGGAATGCCCCATGTGTGGAG
GAACGGGCGGTTGGCCAGGCGTAAGCGGCTGGGTTGCCTGCCGGCCCTGCAATGGCACTGGAACCCCCAA
GCCCGAGGAATCGGCGTGAGCGGTCGCAAACCATCCGGCCCGGTACAAATCGGCGCGGCGCTGGGTGATG
ACCTGGTGGAGAAGTTGAAGGCCGCGCAGGCCGCCCAGCGGCAACGCATCGAGGCAGAAGCACGCCCCGG
TGAATCGTGGCAAGCGGCCGCTGATCGAATCCGCAAAGAATCCCGGCAACCGCCGGCAGCCGGTGCGCCG
TCGATTAGGAAGCCGCCCAAGGGCGACGAGCAACCAGATTTTTTCGTTCCGATGCTCTATGACGTGGGCA
CCCGCGATAGTCGCAGCATCATGGACGTGGCCGTTTTCCGTCTGTCGAAGCGTGACCGACGAGCTGGCGA
GGTGATCCGCTACGAGCTTCCAGACGGGCACGTAGAGGTTTCCGCAGGGCCGGCCGGCATGGCCAGTGTG
TGGGATTACGACCTGGTACTGATGGCGGTTTCCCATCTAACCGAATCCATGAACCGATACCGGGAAGGGA
AGGGAGACAAGCCCGGCCGCGTGTTCCGTCCACACGTTGCGGACGTACTCAAGTTCTGCCGGCGAGCCGA
TGGCGGAAAGCAGAAAGACGACCTGGTAGAAACCTGCATTCGGTTAAACACCACGCACGTTGCCATGCAG
CGTACGAAGAAGGCCAAGAACGGCCGCCTGGTGACGGTATCCGAGGGTGAAGCCTTGATTAGCCGCTACA
AGATCGTAAAGAGCGAAACCGGGCGGCCGGAGTACATCGAGATCGAGCTAGCTGATTGGATGTACCGCGA
GATCACAGAAGGCAAGAACCCGGACGTGCTGACGGTTCACCCCGATTACTTTTTGATCGATCCCGGCATC
GGCCGTTTTCTCTACCGCCTGGCACGCCGCGCCGCAGGCAAGGCAGAAGCCAGATGGTTGTTCAAGACGA
TCTACGAACGCAGTGGCAGCGCCGGAGAGTTCAAGAAGTTCTGTTTCACCGTGCGCAAGCTGATCGGGTC
AAATGACCTGCCGGAGTACGATTTGAAGGAGGAGGCGGGGCAGGCTGGCCCGATCCTAGTCATGCGCTAC
CGCAACCTGATCGAGGGCGAAGCATCCGCCGGTTCCTAATGTACGGAGCAGATGCTAGGGCAAATTGCCC
TAGCAGGGGAAAAAGGTCGAAAAGGCCTCTTTCCTGTGGATAGCACGTACATTGGGAACCCAAAGCCGTA
CATTGGGAACCGGAACCCGTACATTGGGAACCCAAAGCCGTACATTGGGAACCGGTCACACATGTAAGTG
ACTGATATAAAAGAGAAAAAAGGCGATTTTTCCGCCTAAAACTCTTTAAAACTTATTAAAACTCTTAAAA
CCCGCCTGGCCTGTGCATAACTGTCTGGCCAGCGCACAGCCGAAGAGCTGCAAAAAGCGCCTACCCTTCG
GTCGCTGCGCTCCCTACGCCCCGCCGCTTCGCGTCGGCCTATCGCGGCCGCTGGCCGCTCAAAAATGGCT
GGCCTACGGCCAGGCAATCTACCAGGGCGCGGACAAGCCGCGCCGTCGCCACTCGACCGCCGGCGCCCAC
ATCAAGGCACCCTGCCTCGCGCGTTTCGGTGATGACGGTGAAAACCTCTGACACATGCAGCTCCCGGAAA
CGGTCACAGCTTGTCTGTAAGCGGATGCCGGGAGCAGACAAGCGCGTCAGCGGGTGTTGGCGGGTGTCGG
GGCGCAGCCATGACCCAGTCACGTAGCGATAGCGGAGTGTATACTGGCTTAACTATGCGGCATCAGAGCA
GATTGTACTGAGAGTGCACCATATGCGGTGTGAAATACCGCACAGATGCGTAAGGAGAAAATACCGCATC
AGGCGCTCTTCCGCTTCCTCGCTCACTGACTCGCTGCGCTCGGTCGTTCGGCTGCGGCGAGCGGTATCAG
CTCACTCAAAGGCGGTAATACGGTTATCCACAGAATCAGGGGATAACGCAGGAAAGAACATGTGAGCAAA
AGGCCAGCAAAAGGCCAGGAACCGTAAAAAGGCCGCGTTGCTGGCGTTTTTCCATAGGCTCCGCCCCCCT
GACGAGCATCACAAAAATCGACGCTCAAGTCAGAGGTGGCGAAACCCGACAGGACTATAAAGATACCAGG
CGTTTCCCCCTGGAAGCTCCCTCGTGCGCTCTCCTGTTCCGACCCTGCCGCTTACCGGATACCTGTCCGC
CTTTCTCCCTTCGGGAAGCGTGGCGCTTTCTCATAGCTCACGCTGTAGGTATCTCAGTTCGGTGTAGGTC
GTTCGCTCCAAGCTGGGCTGTGTGCACGAACCCCCCGTTCAGCCCGACCGCTGCGCCTTATCCGGTAACT
ATCGTCTTGAGTCCAACCCGGTAAGACACGACTTATCGCCACTGGCAGCAGCCACTGGTAACAGGATTAG
CAGAGCGAGGTATGTAGGCGGTGCTACAGAGTTCTTGAAGTGGTGGCCTAACTACGGCTACACTAGAAGG
ACAGTATTTGGTATCTGCGCTCTGCTGAAGCCAGTTACCTTCGGAAAAAGAGTTGGTAGCTCTTGATCCG
GCAAACAAACCACCGCTGGTAGCGGTGGTTTTTTTGTTTGCAAGCAGCAGATTACGCGCAGAAAAAAAGG
ATCTCAAGAAGATCCTTTGATCTTTTCTACGGGGTCTGACGCTCAGTGGAACGAAAACTCACGTTAAGGG
ATTTTGGTCATGCATTCTAGGTACTAAAACAATTCATCCAGTAAAATATAATATTTTATTTTCTCCCAAT
CAGGCTTGATCCCCAGTAAGTCAAAAAATAGCTCGACATACTGTTCTTCCCCGATATCCTCCCTGATCGA
CCGGACGCAGAAGGCAATGTCATACCACTTGTCCGCCCTGCCGCTTCTCCCAAGATCAATAAAGCCACTT
ACTTTGCCATCTTTCACAAAGATGTTGCTGTCTCCCAGGTCGCCGTGGGAAAAGACAAGTTCCTCTTCGG
GCTTTTCCGTCTTTAAAAAATCATACAGCTCGCGCGGATCTTTAAATGGAGTGTCTTCTTCCCAGTTTTC
GCAATCCACATCGGCCAGATCGTTATTCAGTAAGTAATCCAATTCGGCTAAGCGGCTGTCTAAGCTATTC
GTATAGGGACAATCCGATATGTCGATGGAGTGAAAGAGCCTGATGCACTCCGCATACAGCTCGATAATCT
TTTCAGGGCTTTGTTCATCTTCATACTCTTCCGAGCAAAGGACGCCATCGGCCTCACTCATGAGCAGATT
GCTCCAGCCATCATGCCGTTCAAAGTGCAGGACCTTTGGAACAGGCAGCTTTCCTTCCAGCCATAGCATC
ATGTCCTTTTCCCGTTCCACATCATAGGTGGTCCCTTTATACCGGCTGTCCGTCATTTTTAAATATAGGT
TTTCATTTTCTCCCACCAGCTTATATACCTTAGCAGGAGACATTCCTTCCGTATCTTTTACGCAGCGGTA
TTTTTCGATCAGTTTTTTCAATTCCGGTGATATTCTCATTTTAGCCATTTATTATTTCCTTCCTCTTTTC
TACAGTATTTAAAGATACCCCAAGAAGCTAATTATAACAAGACGAACTCCAATTCACTGTTCCTTGCATT
CTAAAACCTTAAATACCAGAAAACAGCTTTTTCAAAGTTGTTTTCAAAGTTGGCGTATAACATAGTATCG
ACGGAGCCGATTTTGAAACCGCGGTGATCACAGGCAGCAACGCTCTGTCATCGTTACAATCAACATGCTA
CCCTCCGCGAGATCATCCGTGTTTCAAACCCGGCAGCTTAGTTGCCGTTCTTCCGAATAGCATCGGTAAC
ATGAGCAAAGTCTGCCGCCTTACAACGGCTCTCCCGCTGACGCCGTCCCGGACTGATGGGCTGCCTGTAT
CGAGTGGTGATTTTGTGCCGAGCTGCCGGTCGGGGAGCTGTTGGCTGGCTGGTGGCAGGATATATTGTGG
TGTAAACAAATTGACGCTTAGACAACTTAATAACACATTGCGGACGTTTTTAATGTACTGAATTAACGCC
GAATTAATTCGGGGGATCTGGATTTTAGTACTGGATTTTGGTTTTAGGAATTAGAAATTTTATTGATAGA
AGTATTTTACAAATACAAATACATACTAAGGGTTTCTTATATGCTCAACACATGAGCGAAACCCTATAGG
AACCCTAATTCCCTTATCTGGGAACTACTCACACATTATTATGGAGAAAATAGAGCTTGTCGATCGTTAA
TTAATCACCTCCAAGATCCCGGACGAGTGCTGGGGCGTCGGTTTCCACTATCGGCGAGTACTTCTACACA
GCCATCGGTCCAGACGGCCGCGCTTCTGCGGGCGATTTGTGTACGCCCGACAGTCCCGGCTCCGGATCGG
ACGATTGCGTCGCATCGACCCTGCGCCCAAGCTGCATCATCGAAATTGCCGTCAACCAAGCTCTGATAGA
GTTGGTCAAGACCAATGCGGAGCATATACGCCCGGAGCCGCGGCGATCCTGCAAGCTCCGGATGCCTCCG
CTCGAAGTAGCGCGTCTGCTGCTCCATACAAGCCAACCACGGCCTCCAGAAGAAGATGTTGGCGACCTCG
TATTGGGAATCCCCGAACATCGCCTCGCTCCAGTCAATGACCGCTGTTATGCGGCCATTGTCCGTCAGGA
CATTGTTGGAGCCGAAATCCGCGTGCACGAGGTGCCGGACTTCGGGGCAGTCCTCGGCCCAAAGCATCAG
CTCATCGAGAGCCTGCGCGACGGACGCACTGACGGTGTCGTCCATCACAGTTTGCCAGTGATACACATGG
GGATCAGCAATCGCGCATATGAAATCACGCCATGTAGTGTATTGACCGATTCCTTGCGGTCCGAATGGGC
CGAACCCGCTCGTCTGGCTAAGATCGGCCGCAGCGATCGCATCCATGGCCTCCGCGACCGGCTGCAGAAC
AGCGGGCAGTTCGGTTTCAGGCAGGTCTTGCAACGTGACACCCTGTGCACGGCGGGAGATGCAATAGGTC
AGGCTCTCGCTGAATTCCCCAATGTCAAGCACTTCCGGAATCGGGAGCGCGGCCGATGCAAAGTGCCGAT
AAACATAACGATCTTTGTAGAAACCATCGGCGCAGCTATTTACCCGCAGGACATATCCACGCCCTCCTAC
ATCGAAGCTGAAAGCACGAGATTCTTCGCCCTCCGAGAGCTGCATCAGGTCGGACACGCTGTCGAACTTT
TCGATCAGAAACTTCTCGACAGACGTCGCGGTGAGTTCAGGCTTTTTCATCCTAGGAGAGATAGATTTGT
AGAGAGAGACTGGTGATTTCAGCGTGTCCTCTCCAAATGAAATGAACTTCCTTATATAGAGGAAGGGTCT
TGCGAAGGATAGTGGGATTGTGCGTCATCCCTTACGTCAGTGGAGATATCACATCAATCCACTTGCTTTG
AAGACGTGGTTGGAACGTCTTCTTTTTCCACGATGCTCCTCGTGGGTGGGGGTCCATCTTTGGGACCACT
GTCGGCAGAGGCATCTTGAACGATAGCCTTTCCTTTATCGCAATGATGGCATTTGTAGGTGCCACCTTCC
TTTTCTACTGTCCTTTTGATGAAGTGACAGATAGCTGGGCAATGGAATCCGAGGAGGTTTCCCGATATTA
CCCTTTGTTGAAAAGTCTCAATAGCCCTTTGGTCTTCTGAGACTGTATCTTTGATATTCTTGGAGTAGAC
GAGAGTGTCGTGCTCCACCATGTTCACATCAATCCACTTGCTTTGAAGACGTGGTTGGAACGTCTTCTTT
TTCCACGATGCTCCTCGTGGGTGGGGGTCCATCTTTGGGACCACTGTCGGCAGAGGCATCTTGAACGATA
GCCTTTCCTTTATCGCAATGATGGCATTTGTAGGTGCCACCTTCCTTTTCTACTGTCCTTTTGATGAAGT
GACAGATAGCTGGGCAATGGAATCCGAGGAGGTTTCCCGATATTACCCTTTGTTGAAAAGTCTCAATAGC
CCTTTGGTCTTCTGAGACTGTATCTTTGATATTCTTGGAGTAGACGAGAGTGTCGTGCTCCACCATG
Features (pLannotate 1.2.2; 24 found; start..end, strand, type, name):
      8..2006    +  promoter       Ubi promoter: maize polyubiquitin gene promoter
   6915..7109    +  CDS            avrXa10 (fragment): AVX10_XANOO - Experimental evidence at protein level: Swiss-Prot protein existence level 1. Avirulence protein. Induces the hypersensitive response (HR)in rice plants carrying the resistance gene Xa10. Activity depends on the presence of the core repeat domains; replacement with repeat domains from other proteins (AvrBs3 of X.euvesicatoria (AC P14727) or AvrXa7 of this organism) does not elicit the HR. Probably acts as a transcription factor in its host plant (rice) to induce plant resistance or disease. From Xanthomonas oryzae pv. oryzae.
   7104..7262    +  CDS            avrBs3 (fragment): AVRB3_XANEU - Experimental evidence at protein level: Swiss-Prot protein existence level 1. Avirulence protein. Acts as a transcription factor in C.annuum plants. In susceptible plants lacking the Bs3 resistance gene induces expression of a number of genes, including genes homologous to a family of auxin-induced genes, alpha-expansin genes, pectate lyase, anthocyanidin glucoside rhamnosyl transferase and at least one transcription factor, UPA20. Their expression leads to plant hypertrophy in mesophyll cells, probably mainly mediated by UPA20 (PubMed:17962565). In resistant plants induces the h
   7386..7411    +  CDS            VP16 AD (fragment): transcriptional activation domain of herpes simplex virus protein VP16 (Triezenberg et al., 1988; Cousens et al., 1989); UL48
   7423..7447    +  CDS            VP64 (fragment): tetrameric repeat of the minimal activation domain of herpes simplex virus VP16 (Beerli et al., 1998)
   7464..7490    +  CDS            VP96 (fragment): 6 tandem repeats of the minimal activation domain of herpes simplex virus VP16 (Cheng et al., 2013)
   7621..7869    +  terminator     HSP terminator: efficient transcription terminator from the Arabidopsis thaliana heat shock protein 18.2 gene (Nagaya et al., 2010)
   8134..8436    -  CDS            ccdB: CCDB_ECOLI - Also known as G, letB, letD. Experimental evidence at protein level: Swiss-Prot protein existence level 1. Toxic component of a type II toxin-antitoxin (TA) system, functioning in plasmid maintainence. Responsible for the post- segregational killing (PSK) of plasmid-free cells, also referred to as a plasmid addiction system. Half-life of over 2 hours. Cell killing by CcdB is accompanied by filamentation, defects in chromosome and plasmid segregation, defects in cell division, formation of anucleate cells, decreased DNA synthesis and plasmid loss. Interferes with the activity of DN
   8441..8599    -  CDS            ccdA (fragment): CCDA_ECO57 - Also known as H, letA. Experimental evidence at protein level: Swiss-Prot protein existence level 1. Antitoxin component of a type II toxin-antitoxin (TA) system which inhibits the post-segregational killing (PSK) of plasmid-free cells, also referred to as a plasmid addiction system. Binds to and blocks the activity of CcdB; will also remove bound CcdB protein from the CcdB-GyrA complex by forming a CcdA-CcdB complex, a process termed rejuvenation. Functions as a transcriptional corepressor for the ccdAB operon, repression also requires CcdB (By similarity). From Escherichia coli
   8690..8755    -  intron         PDK intron (fragment): pdk; modified pyruvate orthophosphate dikinase intron from Flaveria trinervia 3.0
   8919..8940    -  protein_bind   attB2 (fragment): mutant version of attB; recombination site for the Gateway® BP reaction BP Clonase™
   8973..8997    +  misc_feature   RB T-DNA repeat: right border repeat from nopaline C58 T-DNA
   9337..9738    +  CDS            Y4CG_SINFN (fragment): Protein inferred from homology: Swiss-Prot protein existence level 3. From Sinorhizobium fredii (strain NBRC 101917 / NGR234).
  10298..10927   +  CDS            pVS1 StaA: stability protein from the Pseudomonas plasmid pVS1 (Heeb et al., 2000)
  11356..12429   +  CDS            pVS1 RepA: replication protein from the Pseudomonas plasmid pVS1 (Heeb et al., 2000)
  12495..12689   +  rep_origin     pVS1 oriV: origin of replication for the Pseudomonas plasmid pVS1 (Heeb et al., 2000)
  12892..12931   +  CDS            rop (fragment): Rop protein, which maintains plasmids at low copy number; rop
  13023..13163   +  misc_feature   bom: basis of mobility region from pBR322
  13349..13937   -  rep_origin     ori: high-copy-number ColE1/pMB1/pBR322/pUC origin of replication
  14024..14818   -  CDS            KanR: aminoglycoside phosphotransferase; aphA-3; confers resistance to kanamycin
  15243..15267   +  misc_feature   LB T-DNA repeat: left border repeat from nopaline C58 T-DNA
  15345..15519   -  polyA_signal   CaMV poly(A) signal: cauliflower mosaic virus polyadenylation signal
  15560..16570   -  CDS            HygR: aminoglycoside phosphotransferase from E. coli; aph(4)-Ia; confers resistance to hygromycin
  16609..17285   -  promoter       CaMV 35S promoter (enhanced): cauliflower mosaic virus 35S promoter with a duplicated enhancer region
