[The description below was written by a language model from this plasmid's Addgene catalogue record and pLannotate feature annotations shown in this document.]
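Description:
pGEL677 is a T-DNA binary vector for plant expression, built on the pZHY988 backbone (about 17.4 kb) and catalogued as an empty backbone for LrCas9-based gene expression activation in rice. It carries the nopaline-type left and right T-DNA border repeats together with the pVS1 replication and stability functions (oriV, RepA, StaA), an arrangement typical of vectors maintained in Agrobacterium for plant transformation. A ColE1/pMB1-type origin with the pBR322 bom region supports high-copy propagation in E. coli. Bacterial selection is by kanamycin (aphA-3). Transformed plant cells are selected with hygromycin through a HygR cassette driven by the enhanced CaMV 35S promoter and ended by the CaMV poly(A) signal, located next to the left border.

The main expression unit starts with the maize polyubiquitin (ZmUbi) promoter and ends with the Arabidopsis HSP18.2 terminator. The roughly 4.9 kb between the promoter and the first annotated coding fragment has no automated annotation. It presumably holds the LrCas9-derived coding sequence named in the purpose field, although the feature table does not confirm this, and the record does not state whether the nuclease is catalytically inactivated. At the 3' end of this unit are fragments matching the TAL effectors AvrXa10 and AvrBs3, followed by VP16/VP64-type repeats. This pattern is consistent with a fused TAL activation domain plus VP64 transcriptional activator module.

Downstream of the terminator lies a ccdB counterselection cassette with a partial ccdA, which explains the need for a ccdB-resistant host strain. This cassette most likely serves as the replaceable site for inserting guide RNA sequences or expression units, so that clones which have lost ccdB survive in standard strains. The guide RNA promoter and scaffold are not annotated in the record.
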