Addgene plasmid #196824: pGEL677
Purpose: (Empty Backbone) LrCas9 gene expression activation plasmid in rice
Depositing lab: Yong Zhang. Depositing organization: University of Electronic Science and Technology of China. Publication: Efficient plant genome engineering using a probiotic sourced CRISPR-Cas9 system. Zhong Z, Liu G, Tang Z, Xiang S, Yang L, Huang L, He Y, Fan T, Liu S, Zheng X, Zhang T, Qi Y, Huang J, Zhang Y. Nat Commun. 2023 Sep 29;14(1):6102. doi: 10.1038/s41467-023-41802-9. PubMed 37773156.
Backbone
  Vector backbone: pZHY988
  Backbone size (bp): 17364
  Vector type: Plant Expression, CRISPR, Synthetic Biology
  Promoter: ZmUbi
  Selectable markers: Hygromycin
Growth in bacteria
  Bacterial resistance: Kanamycin, 50 μg/mL
  Growth temperature: 37°C
  Growth strain: ccdB Survival
  Copy number: High Copy
Terms and licenses: Academic/Nonprofit Terms; Industry Terms: Not Available to Industry
How to cite: pGEL677 was a gift from Yong Zhang (Addgene plasmid # 196824 ; http://n2t.net/addgene:196824 ; RRID:Addgene_196824)
